Addgene plasmid #80164: 35S-frGN155-MXMT-NosT
Purpose: BiFC vector for transient expression of frGN155-MXMT in plants.
Depositing lab: Yutaka Kodama. Depositing organization: Utsunomiya University. Publication: In planta comparative analysis of improved green fluorescent proteins with reference to fluorescence intensity and bimolecular fluorescence complementation ability. Fujii Y, Kodama Y. Plant Biotech. 2015; 32(1): 81-87. 10.5511/plantbiotechnology.15.0120a.
Backbone
  Vector backbone: pBRN169-MXMT
  Backbone manufacturer: Kodama and Wada 2009
  Backbone size w/o insert (bp): 3459
  Total vector size (bp): 5070
  Modifications to backbone: PCR-amplied DNA fragments (frGN) for BiFC fragments were subcloned into the NcoI/BsrGI site of pBRN169-MXMT vector.
  Vector type: Plant Expression
Growth in bacteria
  Bacterial resistance: Ampicillin, 100 μg/mL
  Growth temperature: 37°C
  Growth strain: DH5alpha
  Copy number: Unknown
Gene/Insert
  Gene/Insert name: frGFP(1-155) (alt name: frGN155)
  Species: Synthetic
  Insert size (bp): 465
  Promoter: CaMV 35S promoter
  Tag / fusion protein: frGN155 (N terminal on insert)
  Cloning method: Restriction Enzyme; 5′ cloning site NcoⅠ (not destroyed); 3′ cloning site BsrGⅠ (not destroyed)
  Sequencing primers: 5′ GGATCCATGGTGAGCAAGGGCGAGGAGCTG; 3′ TTACTTGTACAGGGCAGTGATATAGACGTT
Terms and licenses: Academic/Nonprofit Terms; Industry Terms: Not Available to Industry
How to cite: 35S-frGN155-MXMT-NosT was a gift from Yutaka Kodama (Addgene plasmid # 80164 ; http://n2t.net/addgene:80164 ; RRID:Addgene_80164)
