[The description below was written by a language model from this plasmid's Addgene catalogue record and pLannotate feature annotations shown in this document.]
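Description:
35S-frGN155-MXMT-NosT is a small plant expression plasmid built for bimolecular fluorescence complementation (BiFC) assays by transient expression in plant cells. It derives from the pBRN169-MXMT backbone, into which a PCR-amplified fragment encoding the N-terminal portion of the improved green fluorescent protein frGFP (residues 1–155, called frGN155) was inserted between NcoI and BsrGI sites that both remain intact. In bacteria it is maintained through a high-copy ColE1/pUC-type origin and selected with ampicillin via the β-lactamase gene. The rest of the backbone carries only remnants of pUC/pBR322-type elements (lac promoter/operator, and fragments of lacZα, lacI, rop and bom). No T-DNA borders or plant selectable marker are annotated, consistent with use by direct transient delivery rather than stable transformation.

The expression cassette consists of the constitutive CaMV 35S promoter followed by the tobacco mosaic virus Ω leader, a translational enhancer. These drive an open reading frame in which the synthetic frGN155 fragment (annotated as an EGFP-family fragment) sits at the N terminus of MXMT1, the methylxanthine methyltransferase from Coffea arabica. The cassette ends with the nopaline synthase terminator and poly(A) signal. On its own, frGN155 is a non-fluorescent half of the fluorescent protein. Fluorescence is reconstituted only when it is brought close to a complementary C-terminal fragment fused to an interacting partner, here presumably supplied from a companion plasmid. The associated work compared improved GFP variants in planta for brightness and BiFC ability, which suggests that MXMT serves as the test interaction partner.

Two sequence records are annotated, 5,070 and 5,034 nt long. They share the same cassette and differ only by short backbone segments of lacZα and multiple cloning site.
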