Features (pLannotate 1.2.2; 18 found; start..end, strand, type, name):
     22..367     +  promoter       CaMV 35S promoter: strong constitutive promoter from cauliflower mosaic virus
    319..365     +  promoter       minimal CaMV 35S promoter: minimal 35S promoter from cauliflower mosaic virus
    387..442     +  misc_feature   TMV Ω: translational enhancer from the tobacco mosaic virus 5'-leader sequence (Gallie et al., 1988)
    444..461     -  misc_feature   MCS (fragment): pUC18/19 multiple cloning site
    468..926     +  CDS            (3-F)Tyr-EGFP (fragment): (3-F)Tyr-EGFP is a basic (constitutively fluorescent) green fluorescent protein published in 2004, derived from Aequorea victoria.
    936..2069    +  CDS            MXMT1: MXMT1_COFAR - Also known as CTS1 From Coffea arabica (Arabian coffee).
   2090..2342    +  terminator     NOS terminator: nopaline synthase terminator and poly(A) signal
   2343..2359    -  promoter       tet promoter (fragment): E. coli promoter for tetracycline efflux protein gene
   2404..2420    -  protein_bind   lac operator: The lac repressor binds to the lac operator to inhibit transcription in E. coli. This inhibition can be relieved by adding lactose or isopropyl-β-D-thiogalactopyranoside (IPTG). lac repressor encoded by lacI
   2428..2458    -  promoter       lac promoter: promoter for the E. coli lac operon
   2473..2494    -  protein_bind   CAP binding site: CAP binding activates transcription in the presence of cAMP. E. coli catabolite activator protein
   2507..2599    -  CDS            lacI (fragment): lac repressor; lacI; The lac repressor binds to the lac operator to inhibit transcription in E. coli. This inhibition can be relieved by adding lactose or isopropyl-β-D-thiogalactopyranoside (IPTG).
   2782..3370    -  rep_origin     ori: high-copy-number ColE1/pMB1/pBR322/pUC origin of replication
   3541..4401    -  CDS            AmpR: β-lactamase; bla; confers resistance to ampicillin, carbenicillin, and related antibiotics
   4402..4506    -  promoter       AmpR promoter: bla
   4601..4636    +  CDS            rop (fragment): Rop protein, which maintains plasmids at low copy number; rop
   4738..4837    +  misc_feature   bom (fragment): basis of mobility region from pBR322
   4843..4997    -  CDS            lacZα (fragment): LacZα fragment of β-galactosidase; lacZ fragment
>Addgene plasmid #80164 | 35S-frGN155-MXMT-NosT | addgene full sequence | sequence record 466897 | Addgene NGS Result
CTCAGAAGACCAGAGGGCTATTGAGACTTTTCAACAAAGGGTAATATCGGGAAACCTCCTCGGATTCCAT
TGCCCAGCTATCTGTCACTTCATCGAAAGGACAGTAGAAAAGGAAGGTGGCTCCTACAAATGCCATCATT
GCGATAAAGGAAAGGCTATCGTTCAAGATGCCTCTACCGACAGTGGTCCCAAAGATGGACCCCCACCCAC
GAGGAACATCGTGGAAAAAGAAGACGTTCCAACCACGTCTTCAAAGCAAGTGGATTGATGTGATATCTCC
ACTGACGTAAGGGATGACGCACAATCCCACTATCCTTCGCAAGACCCTTCCTCTATATAAGGAAGTTCAT
TTCATTTGGAGAGGACAGGCTTCTTGAGATCCTTCAACAATTACCAACAACAACAAACAACAAACAACAT
TACAATTACTATTTACAATTACAGTCGACTCTAGAGGATCCATGGTGAGCAAGGGCGAGGAGCTGTTCAC
CGGGGTGGTGCCCATCCTGGTCGAGCTGGACGGCGACGTAAACGGCCACAAGTTCAGCGTGTCCGGCGAG
GGCGAGGGCGATGCCACCTACGGCAAGCTGACCCTGAAGTTCATCTGCACCACCGGCAAGCTGCCCGTGC
CCTGGCCCACCCTCGTGACCACCCTGACCTACGGCGTGCAGTGCTTCAGCCGCTACCCCGACCACATGAA
GCAGCACGACTTCTTCAAGTCCGCCATGCCCGAAGGCTACGTCCAGGAGCGCACCATCTCTTTCAAGGAC
GACGGCAACTACAAGACCCGCGCCGAGGTGAAGTTCGAGGGCGACACCCTGGTGAACCGCATCGAGCTGA
AGGGCATCGACTTCAAGGAGGACGGCAACATCCTGGGGCACAAGCTGGAGTACAACTACAACAGCCACAA
CGTCTATATCACTGCCCTGTACAAGATGGAGCTCCAAGAAGTCCTGCATATGAATGAAGGTGAAGGCGAT
ACAAGCTACGCCAAGAATGCATCCTACAATCTGGCTCTTGCCAAGGTGAAACCTTTCCTTGAACAATGCA
TACGAGAATTGTTGCGGGCCAACTTGCCCAACATCAACAAGTGCATTAAAGTTGCGGATTTGGGATGCGC
TTCTGGACCAAACACACTTTTAACAGTGCGGGACATTGTGCAAAGTATTGACAAAGTTGGCCAGGAAGAG
AAGAATGAATTAGAACGTCCCACCATTCAGATTTTTCTGAATGATCTTTTCCAAAATGATTTCAATTCGG
TTTTCAAGTTGCTGCCAAGCTTCTACCGCAAACTCGAGAAAGAAAATGGACGCAAGATAGGATCGTGCCT
AATAAGCGCAATGCCTGGCTCTTTCTACGGCAGACTCTTCCCCGAGGAGTCCATGCATTTTTTGCACTCT
TGTTACAGTGTTCATTGGTTATCTCAGGTTCCCAGCGGTTTGGTGATTGAATTGGGGATTGGTGCAAACA
AAGGGAGTATTTACTCTTCCAAAGGATGTCGTCCGCCCGTCCAGAAGGCATATTTGGATCAATTTACGAA
AGATTTTACCACATTTCTAAGGATTCATTCGAAAGAGTTGTTTTCACGTGGCCGAATGCTCCTTACCTGC
ATTTGTAAAGTAGATGAATTCGACGAACCGAATCCCCTAGACTTACTTGACATGGCAATAAACGACTTGA
TTGTTGAGGGACTTCTGGAGGAAGAAAAATTGGATAGTTTCAATATTCCATTCTTTACACCTTCAGCAGA
AGAAGTAAAGTGCATAGTTGAGGAGGAAGGTTCTTGCGAAATTTTATATCTGGAGACTTTTAAGGCCCAT
TATGATGCTGCCTTCTCTATTGATGATGATTACCCAGTAAGATCCCATGAACAAATTAAAGCAGAGTATG
TGGCATCATTAATTAGATCAGTTTACGAACCCATCCTCGCAAGTCATTTTGGAGAAGCTATTATGCCTGA
CTTATTCCACAGGCTTGCGAAGCATGCAGCAAAGGTTCTCCACATGGGCAAAGGCTGCTATAATAATCTT
ATCATTTCTCTCGCCAAAAAGCCAGAGAAGTCAGACGTGTAAGCGGCCGCCCGGCTGCAGATCGTTCAAA
CATTTGGCAATAAAGTTTCTTAAGATTGAATCCTGTTGCCGGTCTTGCGATGATTATCATATAATTTCTG
TTGAATTACGTTAAGCATGTAATAATTAACATGTAATGCATGACGTTATTTATGAGATGGGTTTTTATGA
TTAGAGTCCCGCAATTATACATTTAATACGCGATAGAAAACAAAATATAGCGCGCAAACTAGGATAAATT
ATCGCGCGCGGTGTCATCTATGTTACTAGATCCGATGATAAGCTGTCAAACATGAGAATTCGTAATCATG
TCATAGCTGTTTCCTGTGTGAAATTGTTATCCGCTCACAATTCCACACAACATACGAGCCGGAAGCATAA
AGTGTAAAGCCTGGGGTGCCTAATGAGTGAGCTAACTCACATTAATTGCGTTGCGCTCACTGCCCGCTTT
CCAGTCGGGAAACCTGTCGTGCCAGCTGCATTAATGAATCGGCCAACGCGCGGGGAGAGGCGGTTTGCGT
ATTGGGCGCTCTTCCGCTTCCTCGCTCACTGACTCGCTGCGCTCGGTCGTTCGGCTGCGGCGAGCGGTAT
CAGCTCACTCAAAGGCGGTAATACGGTTATCCACAGAATCAGGGGATAACGCAGGAAAGAACATGTGAGC
AAAAGGCCAGCAAAAGGCCAGGAACCGTAAAAAGGCCGCGTTGCTGGCGTTTTTCCATAGGCTCCGCCCC
CCTGACGAGCATCACAAAAATCGACGCTCAAGTCAGAGGTGGCGAAACCCGACAGGACTATAAAGATACC
AGGCGTTTCCCCCTGGAAGCTCCCTCGTGCGCTCTCCTGTTCCGACCCTGCCGCTTACCGGATACCTGTC
CGCCTTTCTCCCTTCGGGAAGCGTGGCGCTTTCTCATAGCTCACGCTGTAGGTATCTCAGTTCGGTGTAG
GTCGTTCGCTCCAAGCTGGGCTGTGTGCACGAACCCCCCGTTCAGCCCGACCGCTGCGCCTTATCCGGTA
ACTATCGTCTTGAGTCCAACCCGGTAAGACACGACTTATCGCCACTGGCAGCAGCCACTGGTAACAGGAT
TAGCAGAGCGAGGTATGTAGGCGGTGCTACAGAGTTCTTGAAGTGGTGGCCTAACTACGGCTACACTAGA
AGAACAGTATTTGGTATCTGCGCTCTGCTGAAGCCAGTTACCTTCGGAAAAAGAGTTGGTAGCTCTTGAT
CCGGCAAACAAACCACCGCTGGTAGCGGTGGTTTTTTTGTTTGCAAGCAGCAGATTACGCGCAGAAAAAA
AGGATCTCAAGAAGATCCTTTGATCTTTTCTACGGGGTCTGACGCTCAGTGGAACGAAAACTCACGTTAA
GGGATTTTGGTCATGAGATTATCAAAAAGGATCTTCACCTAGATCCTTTTAAATTAAAAATGAAGTTTTA
AATCAATCTAAAGTATATATGAGTAAACTTGGTCTGACAGTTACCAATGCTTAATCAGTGAGGCACCTAT
CTCAGCGATCTGTCTATTTCGTTCATCCATAGTTGCCTGACTCCCCGTCGTGTAGATAACTACGATACGG
GAGGGCTTACCATCTGGCCCCAGTGCTGCAATGATACCGCGAGACCCACGCTCACCGGCTCCAGATTTAT
CAGCAATAAACCAGCCAGCCGGAAGGGCCGAGCGCAGAAGTGGTCCTGCAACTTTATCCGCCTCCATCCA
GTCTATTAATTGTTGCCGGGAAGCTAGAGTAAGTAGTTCGCCAGTTAATAGTTTGCGCAACGTTGTTGCC
ATTGCTACAGGCATCGTGGTGTCACGCTCGTCGTTTGGTATGGCTTCATTCAGCTCCGGTTCCCAACGAT
CAAGGCGAGTTACATGATCCCCCATGTTGTGCAAAAAAGCGGTTAGCTCCTTCGGTCCTCCGATCGTTGT
CAGAAGTAAGTTGGCCGCAGTGTTATCACTCATGGTTATGGCAGCACTGCATAATTCTCTTACTGTCATG
CCATCCGTAAGATGCTTTTCTGTGACTGGTGAGTACTCAACCAAGTCATTCTGAGAATAGTGTATGCGGC
GACCGAGTTGCTCTTGCCCGGCGTCAATACGGGATAATACCGCGCCACATAGCAGAACTTTAAAAGTGCT
CATCATTGGAAAACGTTCTTCGGGGCGAAAACTCTCAAGGATCTTACCGCTGTTGAGATCCAGTTCGATG
TAACCCACTCGTGCACCCAACTGATCTTCAGCATCTTTTACTTTCACCAGCGTTTCTGGGTGAGCAAAAA
CAGGAAGGCAAAATGCCGCAAAAAAGGGAATAAGGGCGACACGGAAATGTTGAATACTCATACTCTTCCT
TTTTCAATATTATTGAAGCATTTATCAGGGTTATTGTCTCATGAGCGGATACATATTTGAATGTATTTAG
AAAAATAAACAAATAGGGGTTCCGCGCACATTTCCCCGAAAAGTGCCACCTGACGTCTAAGAAACCATTA
TTATCATGACATTAACCTATAAAAATAGGCGTATCACGAGGCCCTTTCGTCTCGCGCGTTTCGGTGATGA
CGGTGAAAACCTCTGACACATGCAGCTCCCGGAGACGGTCACAGCTTGTCTGTAAGCGGATGCCGGGAGC
AGACAAGCCCGTCAGGGCGCGTCAGCGGGTGTTGGCGGGTGTCGGGGCTGGCTTAACTATGCGGCATCAG
AGCAGATTGTACTGAGAGTGCACCATATGCGGTGTGAAATACCGCACAGATGCGTAAGGAGAAAATACCG
CATCAGGCGCCATTCGCCATTCAGGCTGCGCAACTGTTGGGAAGGGCGATCGGTGCGGGCCTCTTCGCTA
TTACGCCAGCTGGCGAAAGGGGGATGTGCTGCAAGGCGATTAAGTTGGGTAACGCCAGGGTTTTCCCAGT
CACGACGTTGTAAAACGACGGCCAGTGCCAAGCTTGCATGCCTGCAGGCTCTAGAGGATCCCCC
