Features (pLannotate 1.2.2; 20 found; start..end, strand, type, name):
     21..365     +  promoter       CaMV 35S promoter: strong constitutive promoter from cauliflower mosaic virus
    317..363     +  promoter       minimal CaMV 35S promoter: minimal 35S promoter from cauliflower mosaic virus
    385..440     +  misc_feature   TMV Ω: translational enhancer from the tobacco mosaic virus 5'-leader sequence (Gallie et al., 1988)
    442..459     -  misc_feature   MCS (fragment): pUC18/19 multiple cloning site
    466..924     +  CDS            (3-F)Tyr-EGFP (fragment): (3-F)Tyr-EGFP is a basic (constitutively fluorescent) green fluorescent protein published in 2004, derived from Aequorea victoria.
    934..2067    +  CDS            MXMT1: MXMT1_COFAR - Also known as CTS1 From Coffea arabica (Arabian coffee).
   2088..2340    +  terminator     NOS terminator: nopaline synthase terminator and poly(A) signal
   2341..2357    -  promoter       tet promoter (fragment): E. coli promoter for tetracycline efflux protein gene
   2396..2417    -  CDS            lacZα (fragment): LacZα fragment of β-galactosidase; lacZ fragment
   2437..2453    -  protein_bind   lac operator: The lac repressor binds to the lac operator to inhibit transcription in E. coli. This inhibition can be relieved by adding lactose or isopropyl-β-D-thiogalactopyranoside (IPTG). lac repressor encoded by lacI
   2461..2491    -  promoter       lac promoter: promoter for the E. coli lac operon
   2506..2527    -  protein_bind   CAP binding site: CAP binding activates transcription in the presence of cAMP. E. coli catabolite activator protein
   2540..2632    -  CDS            lacI (fragment): lac repressor; lacI; The lac repressor binds to the lac operator to inhibit transcription in E. coli. This inhibition can be relieved by adding lactose or isopropyl-β-D-thiogalactopyranoside (IPTG).
   2815..3403    -  rep_origin     ori: high-copy-number ColE1/pMB1/pBR322/pUC origin of replication
   3574..4434    -  CDS            AmpR: β-lactamase; bla; confers resistance to ampicillin, carbenicillin, and related antibiotics
   4435..4539    -  promoter       AmpR promoter: bla
   4634..4669    +  CDS            rop (fragment): Rop protein, which maintains plasmids at low copy number; rop
   4771..4870    +  misc_feature   bom (fragment): basis of mobility region from pBR322
   4876..5030    -  CDS            lacZα (fragment): LacZα fragment of β-galactosidase; lacZ fragment
   5033..5069    -  misc_feature   MCS (fragment): pUC18/19 multiple cloning site
>Addgene plasmid #80164 | 35S-frGN155-MXMT-NosT | analyzer sequence | sequence record 150742
CTCAGAAGACCGAGGGCTATTGAGACTTTTCAACAAAGGGTAATATCGGGAAACCTCCTCGGATTCCATT
GCCCAGCTATCTGTCACTTATCGAAAGGACAGTAGAAAAGGAAGGTGGCTCCTACAAATGCCATCATTGC
GATAAAGGAAAGGCTATCGTTCAAGATGCCTCTACCGACAGTGGTCCCAAAGATGGACCCCCACCCACGA
GGAACATCGTGGAAAAAGAAGACGTTCCAACCACGTCTTCAAAGCAAGTGGATTGATGTGATATCTCCAC
TGACGTAAGGGATGACGCACAATCCCACTATCCTTCGCAAGACCCTTCCTCTATATAAGGAAGTTCATTT
CATTTGGAGAGGACAGGCTTCTTGAGATCCTTCAACAATTACCAACAACAACAAACAACAAACAACATTA
CAATTACTATTTACAATTACAGTCGACTCTAGAGGATCCATGGTGAGCAAGGGCGAGGAGCTGTTCACCG
GGGTGGTGCCCATCCTGGTCGAGCTGGACGGCGACGTAAACGGCCACAAGTTCAGCGTGTCCGGCGAGGG
CGAGGGCGATGCCACCTACGGCAAGCTGACCCTGAAGTTCATCTGCACCACCGGCAAGCTGCCCGTGCCC
TGGCCCACCCTCGTGACCACCCTGACCTACGGCGTGCAGTGCTTCAGCCGCTACCCCGACCACATGAAGC
AGCACGACTTCTTCAAGTCCGCCATGCCCGAAGGCTACGTCCAGGAGCGCACCATCTCTTTCAAGGACGA
CGGCAACTACAAGACCCGCGCCGAGGTGAAGTTCGAGGGCGACACCCTGGTGAACCGCATCGAGCTGAAG
GGCATCGACTTCAAGGAGGACGGCAACATCCTGGGGCACAAGCTGGAGTACAACTACAACAGCCACAACG
TCTATATCACTGCCCTGTACAAGATGGAGCTCCAAGAAGTCCTGCATATGAATGAAGGTGAAGGCGATAC
AAGCTACGCCAAGAATGCATCCTACAATCTGGCTCTTGCCAAGGTGAAACCTTTCCTTGAACAATGCATA
CGAGAATTGTTGCGGGCCAACTTGCCCAACATCAACAAGTGCATTAAAGTTGCGGATTTGGGATGCGCTT
CTGGACCAAACACACTTTTAACAGTGCGGGACATTGTGCAAAGTATTGACAAAGTTGGCCAGGAAGAGAA
GAATGAATTAGAACGTCCCACCATTCAGATTTTTCTGAATGATCTTTTCCAAAATGATTTCAATTCGGTT
TTCAAGTTGCTGCCAAGCTTCTACCGCAAACTCGAGAAAGAAAATGGACGCAAGATAGGATCGTGCCTAA
TAAGCGCAATGCCTGGCTCTTTCTACGGCAGACTCTTCCCCGAGGAGTCCATGCATTTTTTGCACTCTTG
TTACAGTGTTCATTGGTTATCTCAGGTTCCCAGCGGTTTGGTGATTGAATTGGGGATTGGTGCAAACAAA
GGGAGTATTTACTCTTCCAAAGGATGTCGTCCGCCCGTCCAGAAGGCATATTTGGATCAATTTACGAAAG
ATTTTACCACATTTCTAAGGATTCATTCGAAAGAGTTGTTTTCACGTGGCCGAATGCTCCTTACCTGCAT
TTGTAAAGTAGATGAATTCGACGAACCGAATCCCCTAGACTTACTTGACATGGCAATAAACGACTTGATT
GTTGAGGGACTTCTGGAGGAAGAAAAATTGGATAGTTTCAATATTCCATTCTTTACACCTTCAGCAGAAG
AAGTAAAGTGCATAGTTGAGGAGGAAGGTTCTTGCGAAATTTTATATCTGGAGACTTTTAAGGCCCATTA
TGATGCTGCCTTCTCTATTGATGATGATTACCCAGTAAGATCCCATGAACAAATTAAAGCAGAGTATGTG
GCATCATTAATTAGATCAGTTTACGAACCCATCCTCGCAAGTCATTTTGGAGAAGCTATTATGCCTGACT
TATTCCACAGGCTTGCGAAGCATGCAGCAAAGGTTCTCCACATGGGCAAAGGCTGCTATAATAATCTTAT
CATTTCTCTCGCCAAAAAGCCAGAGAAGTCAGACGTGTAAGCGGCCGCCCGGCTGCAGATCGTTCAAACA
TTTGGCAATAAAGTTTCTTAAGATTGAATCCTGTTGCCGGTCTTGCGATGATTATCATATAATTTCTGTT
GAATTACGTTAAGCATGTAATAATTAACATGTAATGCATGACGTTATTTATGAGATGGGTTTTTATGATT
AGAGTCCCGCAATTATACATTTAATACGCGATAGAAAACAAAATATAGCGCGCAAACTAGGATAAATTAT
CGCGCGCGGTGTCATCTATGTTACTAGATCCGATGATAAGCTGTCAAACATAGAATTCGTAATCATGGTC
ATAGCTGTTTCCTGTGTGAATTCGTAATCATGGTCATAGCTGTTTCCTGTGTGAAATTGTTATCCGCTCA
CAATTCCACACAACATACGAGCCGGAAGCATAAAGTGTAAAGCCTGGGGTGCCTAATGAGTGAGCTAACT
CACATTAATTGCGTTGCGCTCACTGCCCGCTTTCCAGTCGGGAAACCTGTCGTGCCAGCTGCATTAATGA
ATCGGCCAACGCGCGGGGAGAGGCGGTTTGCGTATTGGGCGCTCTTCCGCTTCCTCGCTCACTGACTCGC
TGCGCTCGGTCGTTCGGCTGCGGCGAGCGGTATCAGCTCACTCAAAGGCGGTAATACGGTTATCCACAGA
ATCAGGGGATAACGCAGGAAAGAACATGTGAGCAAAAGGCCAGCAAAAGGCCAGGAACCGTAAAAAGGCC
GCGTTGCTGGCGTTTTTCCATAGGCTCCGCCCCCCTGACGAGCATCACAAAAATCGACGCTCAAGTCAGA
GGTGGCGAAACCCGACAGGACTATAAAGATACCAGGCGTTTCCCCCTGGAAGCTCCCTCGTGCGCTCTCC
TGTTCCGACCCTGCCGCTTACCGGATACCTGTCCGCCTTTCTCCCTTCGGGAAGCGTGGCGCTTTCTCAT
AGCTCACGCTGTAGGTATCTCAGTTCGGTGTAGGTCGTTCGCTCCAAGCTGGGCTGTGTGCACGAACCCC
CCGTTCAGCCCGACCGCTGCGCCTTATCCGGTAACTATCGTCTTGAGTCCAACCCGGTAAGACACGACTT
ATCGCCACTGGCAGCAGCCACTGGTAACAGGATTAGCAGAGCGAGGTATGTAGGCGGTGCTACAGAGTTC
TTGAAGTGGTGGCCTAACTACGGCTACACTAGAAGAACAGTATTTGGTATCTGCGCTCTGCTGAAGCCAG
TTACCTTCGGAAAAAGAGTTGGTAGCTCTTGATCCGGCAAACAAACCACCGCTGGTAGCGGTGGTTTTTT
TGTTTGCAAGCAGCAGATTACGCGCAGAAAAAAAGGATCTCAAGAAGATCCTTTGATCTTTTCTACGGGG
TCTGACGCTCAGTGGAACGAAAACTCACGTTAAGGGATTTTGGTCATGAGATTATCAAAAAGGATCTTCA
CCTAGATCCTTTTAAATTAAAAATGAAGTTTTAAATCAATCTAAAGTATATATGAGTAAACTTGGTCTGA
CAGTTACCAATGCTTAATCAGTGAGGCACCTATCTCAGCGATCTGTCTATTTCGTTCATCCATAGTTGCC
TGACTCCCCGTCGTGTAGATAACTACGATACGGGAGGGCTTACCATCTGGCCCCAGTGCTGCAATGATAC
CGCGAGACCCACGCTCACCGGCTCCAGATTTATCAGCAATAAACCAGCCAGCCGGAAGGGCCGAGCGCAG
AAGTGGTCCTGCAACTTTATCCGCCTCCATCCAGTCTATTAATTGTTGCCGGGAAGCTAGAGTAAGTAGT
TCGCCAGTTAATAGTTTGCGCAACGTTGTTGCCATTGCTACAGGCATCGTGGTGTCACGCTCGTCGTTTG
GTATGGCTTCATTCAGCTCCGGTTCCCAACGATCAAGGCGAGTTACATGATCCCCCATGTTGTGCAAAAA
AGCGGTTAGCTCCTTCGGTCCTCCGATCGTTGTCAGAAGTAAGTTGGCCGCAGTGTTATCACTCATGGTT
ATGGCAGCACTGCATAATTCTCTTACTGTCATGCCATCCGTAAGATGCTTTTCTGTGACTGGTGAGTACT
CAACCAAGTCATTCTGAGAATAGTGTATGCGGCGACCGAGTTGCTCTTGCCCGGCGTCAATACGGGATAA
TACCGCGCCACATAGCAGAACTTTAAAAGTGCTCATCATTGGAAAACGTTCTTCGGGGCGAAAACTCTCA
AGGATCTTACCGCTGTTGAGATCCAGTTCGATGTAACCCACTCGTGCACCCAACTGATCTTCAGCATCTT
TTACTTTCACCAGCGTTTCTGGGTGAGCAAAAACAGGAAGGCAAAATGCCGCAAAAAAGGGAATAAGGGC
GACACGGAAATGTTGAATACTCATACTCTTCCTTTTTCAATATTATTGAAGCATTTATCAGGGTTATTGT
CTCATGAGCGGATACATATTTGAATGTATTTAGAAAAATAAACAAATAGGGGTTCCGCGCACATTTCCCC
GAAAAGTGCCACCTGACGTCTAAGAAACCATTATTATCATGACATTAACCTATAAAAATAGGCGTATCAC
GAGGCCCTTTCGTCTCGCGCGTTTCGGTGATGACGGTGAAAACCTCTGACACATGCAGCTCCCGGAGACG
GTCACAGCTTGTCTGTAAGCGGATGCCGGGAGCAGACAAGCCCGTCAGGGCGCGTCAGCGGGTGTTGGCG
GGTGTCGGGGCTGGCTTAACTATGCGGCATCAGAGCAGATTGTACTGAGAGTGCACCATATGCGGTGTGA
AATACCGCACAGATGCGTAAGGAGAAAATACCGCATCAGGCGCCATTCGCCATTCAGGCTGCGCAACTGT
TGGGAAGGGCGATCGGTGCGGGCCTCTTCGCTATTACGCCAGCTGGCGAAAGGGGGATGTGCTGCAAGGC
GATTAAGTTGGGTAACGCCAGGGTTTTCCCAGTCACGACGTTGTAAAACGACGGCCAGTGCCAAGCTTGC
ATGCCTGCAGGTCGATCTAGAGGATCCCCC
