>Addgene plasmid #80164 | 35S-frGN155-MXMT-NosT | addgene partial sequence | sequence record 157211 | 35S-promoter 5'-CTATCCTTCGCAAGACCCTTC-3'
TTTGGAGAGGACAGGCTTCTTGAGATCCTTCAACAATTACCAACAACAACAAACAACAAACAACATTACA
ATTACTATTTACAATTACAGTCGACTCTAGAGGATCCATGGTGAGCAAGGGCGAGGAGCTGTTCACCGGG
GTGGTGCCCATCCTGGTCGAGCTGGACGGCGACGTAAACGGCCACAAGTTCAGCGTGTCCGGCGAGGGCG
AGGGCGATGCCACCTACGGCAAGCTGACCCTGAAGTTCATCTGCACCACCGGCAAGCTGCCCGTGCCCTG
GCCCACCCTCGTGACCACCCTGACCTACGGCGTGCAGTGCTTCAGCCGCTACCCCGACCACATGAAGCAG
CACGACTTCTTCAAGTCCGCCATGCCCGAAGGCTACGTCCAGGAGCGCACCATCTCTTTCAAGGACGACG
GCAACTACAAGACCCGCGCCGAGGTGAAGTTCGAGGGCGACACCCTGGTGAACCGCATCGAGCTGAAGGG
CATCGACTTCAAGGAGGACGGCAACATCCTGGGGCACAAGCTGGAGTACAACTACAACAGCCACAACGTC
TATATCACTGCCCTGTACAAGATGGAGCTCCAAGAAGTCCTGCATATGAATGAAGGTGAAGGCGATACAA
GCTACGCCAAGAATGCATCCTACAATCTGGCTCTTGCCAAGGTGAAACCTTTCCTTGAACAATGCATACG
AGAATTGTTGCGGGCCAACTTGCCCAACATCAACAAGTGCATTAAAGTTGCGGATTTGGGATGCGCTTCT
GGACCAAACACACTTTTAACAGTGCGGGACATTGTGCAAAGTATTGACAAAGTTGGCCAGGAAGAGAAGA
ATGAATTAGAACGTCCCACCATTCAGATTTTTCTGAATGATCTTTTCCAAAATGATTTCAATTCGGTTTT
CAAGTTGCTGCCAAGCTTCTACCGCAAACTCGAGAAAGAAAATGGACGCAAGATAGGATCGTGCCTAATA
AGCGCAATGCCTGGCTCTTTCTACGGCAGACTCTTCCCCGAGGAGTCCATGCATTTTTTGCACTCT
