>Addgene plasmid #80164 | 35S-frGN155-MXMT-NosT | addgene partial sequence | sequence record 157212 | NOSterm-R 5'-attgccaaatgtttgaacga-3'
CGTCTGACTTCTCTGGCTTTTTGGCGAGAGAAATGATAAGATTATTATAGCAGCCTTTGCCCATGTGGAG
AACCTTTGCTGCATGCTTCGCAAGCCTGTGGAATAAGTCAGGCATAATAGCTTCTCCAAAATGACTTGCG
AGGATGGGTTCGTAAACTGATCTAATTAATGATGCCACATACTCTGCTTTAATTTGTTCATGGGATCTTA
CTGGGTAATCATCATCAATAGAGAAGGCAGCATCATAATGGGCCTTAAAAGTCTCCAGATATAAAATTTC
GCAAGAACCTTCCTCCTCAACTATGCACTTTACTTCTTCTGCTGAAGGTGTAAAGAATGGAATATTGAAA
CTATCCAATTTTTCTTCCTCCAGAAGTCCCTCAACAATCAAGTCGTTTATTGCCATGTCAAGTAAGTCTA
GGGGATTCGGTTCGTCGAATTCATCTACTTTACAAATGCAGGTAAGGAGCATTCGGCCACGTGAAAACAA
CTCTTTCGAATGAATCCTTAGAAATGTGGTAAAATCTTTCGTAAATTGATCCAAATATGCCTTCTGGACG
GGCGGACGACATCCTTTGGAAGAGTAAATACTCCCTTTGTTTGCACCAATCCCCAATTCAATCACCAAAC
CGCTGGGAACCTGAGATAACCAATGAACACTGTAACAAGAGTGCAAAAAATGCATGGACTCCTCGGGGAA
GAGTCTGCCGTAGAAAGAGCCAGGCATTGCGCTTATTAGGCACGATCCTATCTTGCGTCCATTTTCTTTC
TCGAGTTTGCGGTAGAAGCTTGGCAGCAACTTGAAAACCGAATTGAAATCATTTTGGAAAAGATCATTCA
GAAAAATCTGAATGGTGGGACGTTCTAATTCATTCTTCTCTTCCTGGCCAACTTTGTCAATACTTTGCAC
AATGTCCCGCACTGTTAAAAGTGTGTTTGGTCCAGAAGCGCATCCCAAATCCGCAACTTTAATGCACTTG
TTGATGTTGGGCAAGTTGGCCCGCAACAATTCTCGTATGCATTGTTCAAGGAAAGGTTTCACCTTGGCAA
GAGC
